>Addgene plasmid #241407 | pCMV5-AMLn-CAGEn-NES (Npu) | addgene full sequence | sequence record 485432 | Addgene NGS Result
GTAAAACGACGGCCAGTGCCAAGCTGATCTATACATTGAATCAATATTGGCAATTAGCCATATTAGTCAT
TGGTTATATAGCATAAATCAATATTGGCTATTGGCCATTGCATACGTTGTATCTATATCATAATATGTAC
ATTTATATTGGCTCATGTCCAATATGACCGCCATGTTGACATTGATTATTGACTAGTTATTAATAGTAAT
CAATTACGGGGTCATTAGTTCATAGCCCATATATGGAGTTCCGCGTTACATAACTTACGGTAAATGGCCC
GCCTGGCTGACCGCCCAACGACCCCCGCCCATTGACGTCAATAATGACGTATGTTCCCATAGTAACGCCA
ATAGGGACTTTCCATTGACGTCAATGGGTGGAGTATTTACGGTAAACTGCCCACTTGGCAGTACATCAAG
TGTATCATATGCCAAGTCCGCCCCCTATTGACGTCAATGACGGTAAATGGCCCGCCTGGCATTATGCCCA
GTACATGACCTTACGGGACTTTCCTACTTGGCAGTACATCTACGTATTAGTCATCGCTATTACCATGGTG
ATGCGGTTTTGGCAGTACACCAATGGGCGTGGATAGCGGTTTGACTCACGGGGATTTCCAAGTCTCCACC
CCATTGACGTCAATGGGAGTTTGTTTTGGCACCAAAATCAACGGGACTTTCCAAAATGTCGTAATAACCC
CGCCCCGTTGACGCAAATGGGCGGTAGGCGTGTACGGTGGGAGGTCTATATAAGCAGAGCTCGTTTAGTG
AACCGTCAGAATTCAGATCTGGTACCACGCGTATCGATAAGCTTGCATGCCTGCAGGTCGACTCTAGAAC
TAGTGGATCCGTTGTGATGCGTATCCCCGTAGATGCCAGCACGAGCCGCCGCTTCACGCCGCCTTCCACC
GCGCTGAGCCCAGGCAAGATGAGCGAGGCGTTGCCGCTGGGCGCCCCGGACGCCGGCGCTGCCCTGGCCG
GCAAGCTGAGGAGCGGCGACCGCAGCATGGTGGAGGTGCTGGCCGACCACCCGGGCGAGCTGGTGCGCAC
CGACAGCCCCAACTTCCTCTGCTCCGTGCTGCCTACGCACTGGCGCTGCAACAAGACCCTGCCCATCGCT
TTCAAGGTGGTGGCCCTAGGGGATGTTCCAGATGGCACTCTGGTCACTGTGATGGCTGGCAATGATGAAA
ACTACTCGGCTGAGCTGAGAAATGCTACCGCAGCCATGAAGAACCAGGTTGCAAGATTTAATGACCTCAG
GTTTGTCGGTCGAAGTGGAAGAGGGAAAAGCTTCACTCTGACCATCACTGTCTTCACAAACCCACCGCAA
GTCGCCACCTACCACAGAGCCATCAAAATCACAGTGGATGGGCCCCGAGAACCTCGATGTTTAAGCTATG
AAACGGAAATATTGACAGTAGAATATGGATTATTACCGATTGGTAAAATTGTAGAAAAGCGCATCGAATG
TACTGTTTATAGCGTTGATAATAATGGAAATATTTATACACAACCTGTAGCACAATGGCACGATCGCGGA
AAGCAAAAGGTGTTTGAGTATTGTTTGGAGGATGGTTCATTGATTCGGGCAACAAAAGACCATAAGTTTA
TGACTGTTGATGGACAAATGTTGCCAATTAAGGAAATATTTCGTCGTAAGTTGGATTTGATGCGGGTTGA
TAATTTGCCGAATGGAAGCGGAGGAGAAAATCTATACTTCCAAGGTGAGAACCTGTATTTTCAGGGCGGG
AGTGGTGGGATCGAAATAGCCACAGAAAAATATTTAGGCGAACAAAATGTCTATGACATTGGAGTTGAGC
GCGACCATAATTTTGCACTCAAAAATGGCGGCTATTTTCAGGGCATCGAAATAGCCACAGAAAAATATTT
AGGCGAACAAAATGTCTATGACATTGGAGTTGAGCGCGACCATAATTTTGCACTCAAAAATGGCAACAGC
GCCGGCGGAGTGCAGGTGGAAACCATCTCCCCAGGAGACGGGCGCACCTTCCCCAAGCGCGGCCAGACCT
GCGTGGTGCACTACACCGGGATGCTTGAAGATGGAAAGAAATTTGATTCCTCCCGGGACAGAAACAAGCC
CTTTAAGTTTATGCTAGGCAAGCAGGAGGTGATCCGAGGCTGGGAAGAAGGGGTTGCCCAGATGAGTGTG
GGTCAGAGAGCCAAACTGACTATATCTCCAGATTATGCCTATGGTGCCACTGGGCACCCAGGCATCATCC
CACCACATGCCACTCTCGTCTTCGATGTGGAGCTTCTAAAACTGGAAGAACAGAAACTGATTAGTGAGGA
AGATGGAGGAAGTGGAGGTAGTGCTCTCCAAAAAAAGTTGGAAGAGCTTGAACTGGACGAACAGTAGAGG
ATCCCGGGTGGCATCCCTGTGACCCCTCCCCAGTGCCTCTCCTGGCCCTGGAAGTTGCCACTCCAGTGCC
CACCAGCCTTGTCCTAATAAAATTAAGTTGCATCATTTTGTCTGACTAGGTGTCCTTCTATAATATTATG
GGGTGGAGGGGGGTGGTATGGAGCAAGGGGCAAGTTGGGAAGACAACCTGTAGGGCCTGCGGGGTCTATT
GGGAACCAAGCTGGAGTGCAGTGGCACAATCTTGGCTCACTGCAATCTCCGCCTCCTGGGTTCAAGCGAT
TCTCCTGCCTCAGCCTCCCGAGTTGTTGGGATTCCAGGCATGCATGACCAGGCTCAGCTAATTTTTGTTT
TTTTGGTAGAGACGGGGTTTCACCATATTGGCCAGGCTGGTCTCCAACTCCTAATCTCAGGTGATCTACC
CACCTTGGCCTCCCAAATTGCTGGGATTACAGGCGTGAACCACTGCTCCCTTCCCTGTCCTTCTGATTTT
AAAATAACTATACCAGCAGGAGGACGTCCAGACACAGCATAGGCTACCTGGCCATGCCCAACCGGTGGGA
CATTTGAGTTGCTTGCTTGGCACTGTCCTCTCATGCGTTGGGTCCACTCAGTAGATGCCTGTTGAATTGG
GTACGCGGCCAGCTTGGCTGTGGAATGTGTGTCAGTTAGGGTGTGGAAAGTCCCCAGGCTCCCCAGCAGG
CAGAAGTATGCAAAGCATGCATCTCAATTAGTCAGCAACCAGGTGTGGAAAGTCCCCAGGCTCCCCAGCA
GGCAGAAGTATGCAAAGCATGCATCTCAATTAGTCAGCAACCATAGTCCCGCCCCTAACTCCGCCCATCC
CGCCCCTAACTCCGCCCAGTTCCGCCCATTCTCCGCCCCATGGCTGACTAATTTTTTTTATTTATGCAGA
GGCCGAGGCCGCCTCGGCCTCTGAGCTATTCCAGAAGTAGTGAGGAGGCTTTTTTGGAGGCCTAGGCTTT
TGCAAAAAGCTCCTCGAGGAACTGAAAAACCAGAAAGTTAATTCCCTATAGTGAGTCGTATTAAATTCGT
AATCATGTCATAGCTGTTTCCTGTGTGAAATTGTTATCCGCTCACAATTCCACACAACATACGAGCCGGA
AGCATAAAGTGTAAAGCCTGGGGTGCCTAATGAGTGAGCTAACTCACATTAATTGCGTTGCGCTCACTGC
CCGCTTTCCAGTCGGGAAACCTGTCGTGCCAGCTGCATTAATGAATCGGCCAACGCGCGGGGAGAGGCGG
TTTGCGTATTGGGCGCTCTTCCGCTTCCTCGCTCACTGACTCGCTGCGCTCGGTCGTTCGGCTGCGGCGA
GCGGTATCAGCTCACTCAAAGGCGGTAATACGGTTATCCACAGAATCAGGGGATAACGCAGGAAAGAACA
TGTGAGCAAAAGGCCAGCAAAAGGCCAGGAACCGTAAAAAGGCCGCGTTGCTGGCGTTTTTCCATAGGCT
CCGCCCCCCTGACGAGCATCACAAAAATCGACGCTCAAGTCAGAGGTGGCGAAACCCGACAGGACTATAA
AGATACCAGGCGTTTCCCCCTGGAAGCTCCCTCGTGCGCTCTCCTGTTCCGACCCTGCCGCTTACCGGAT
ACCTGTCCGCCTTTCTCCCTTCGGGAAGCGTGGCGCTTTCTCATAGCTCACGCTGTAGGTATCTCAGTTC
GGTGTAGGTCGTTCGCTCCAAGCTGGGCTGTGTGCACGAACCCCCCGTTCAGCCCGACCGCTGCGCCTTA
TCCGGTAACTATCGTCTTGAGTCCAACCCGGTAAGACACGACTTATCGCCACTGGCAGCAGCCACTGGTA
ACAGGATTAGCAGAGCGAGGTATGTAGGCGGTGCTACAGAGTTCTTGAAGTGGTGGCCTAACTACGGCTA
CACTAGAAGAACAGTATTTGGTATCTGCGCTCTGCTGAAGCCAGTTACCTTCGGAAAAAGAGTTGGTAGC
TCTTGATCCGGCAAACAAACCACCGCTGGTAGCGGTGGTTTTTTTGTTTGCAAGCAGCAGATTACGCGCA
GAAAAAAAGGATCTCAAGAAGATCCTTTGATCTTTTCTACGGGGTCTGACGCTCAGTGGAACGAAAACTC
ACGTTAAGGGATTTTGGTCATGAGATTATCAAAAAGGATCTTCACCTAGATCCTTTTAAATTAAAAATGA
AGTTTTAAATCAATCTAAAGTATATATGAGTAAACTTGGTCTGACAGTTACCAATGCTTAATCAGTGAGG
CACCTATCTCAGCGATCTGTCTATTTCGTTCATCCATAGTTGCCTGACTCCCCGTCGTGTAGATAACTAC
GATACGGGAGGGCTTACCATCTGGCCCCAGTGCTGCAATGATACCGCGAGACCCACGCTCACCGGCTCCA
GATTTATCAGCAATAAACCAGCCAGCCGGAAGGGCCGAGCGCAGAAGTGGTCCTGCAACTTTATCCGCCT
CCATCCAGTCTATTAATTGTTGCCGGGAAGCTAGAGTAAGTAGTTCGCCAGTTAATAGTTTGCGCAACGT
TGTTGCCATTGCTACAGGCATCGTGGTGTCACGCTCGTCGTTTGGTATGGCTTCATTCAGCTCCGGTTCC
CAACGATCAAGGCGAGTTACATGATCCCCCATGTTGTGCAAAAAAGCGGTTAGCTCCTTCGGTCCTCCGA
TCGTTGTCAGAAGTAAGTTGGCCGCAGTGTTATCACTCATGGTTATGGCAGCACTGCATAATTCTCTTAC
TGTCATGCCATCCGTAAGATGCTTTTCTGTGACTGGTGAGTACTCAACCAAGTCATTCTGAGAATAGTGT
ATGCGGCGACCGAGTTGCTCTTGCCCGGCGTCAATACGGGATAATACCGCGCCACATAGCAGAACTTTAA
AAGTGCTCATCATTGGAAAACGTTCTTCGGGGCGAAAACTCTCAAGGATCTTACCGCTGTTGAGATCCAG
TTCGATGTAACCCACTCGTGCACCCAACTGATCTTCAGCATCTTTTACTTTCACCAGCGTTTCTGGGTGA
GCAAAAACAGGAAGGCAAAATGCCGCAAAAAAGGGAATAAGGGCGACACGGAAATGTTGAATACTCATAC
TCTTCCTTTTTCAATATTATTGAAGCATTTATCAGGGTTATTGTCTCATGAGCGGATACATATTTGAATG
TATTTAGAAAAATAAACAAATAGGGGTTCCGCGCACATTTCCCCGAAAAGTGCCACCTG
[124 nt withheld, positions 5590-5713]
C
[91 nt withheld, positions 5715-5805]
A
[49 nt withheld, positions 5807-5855]
CCTTTGACGTTGGAGTCCACGTTCTTT
[37 nt withheld, positions 5883-5919]
ACCCTATCTCGGTCTATTCTTTTGATTTATAAGGGATTTTGCCGATTTCGGCCTATTGGTTAAAAAATGA
GCTGATTTAACAAAAATTTAACGCGAATTTTAACAAAATATTAACGCTTACAATTTCCATTCGCCATTCA
GGCTGCGCAACTGTTGGGAAGGGCGATCGGTGCGGGCCTCTTCGCTATTACGCCAGCTGGCGAAAGGGGG
ATGTGCTGCAAGGCGATTAAGTTGGGTAACGCCAGGGTTTTCCCAGTCACGACGTT
Features (pLannotate 1.2.2; 18 found; start..end, strand, type, name):
    178..557     +  enhancer       CMV enhancer: human cytomegalovirus immediate early enhancer
    559..758     +  promoter       CMV promoter: human cytomegalovirus (CMV) immediate early promoter
    809..838     -  misc_feature   MCS (fragment): pUC18/19 multiple cloning site
    857..1387    +  CDS            RUNX1 (fragment): RUNX1_HUMAN - Also known as AML1, CBFA2. Experimental evidence at protein level: Swiss-Prot protein existence level 1. Isoform AML-1L interferes with the transactivation activity of RUNX1. From Homo sapiens (Human).
   1730..1747    +  CDS            TEV site (fragment): tobacco etch virus (TEV) protease recognition and cleavage site
   1967..2287    +  CDS            DmrB: F36V mutant of FK506-binding protein FKBP12 binds synthetic ligands that do not bind wild-type FKBP
   2386..3008    +  polyA_signal   hGH poly(A) signal: human growth hormone polyadenylation signal
   3037..3366    +  promoter       SV40 promoter: SV40 enhancer and early promoter
   3405..3423    -  promoter       T7 promoter: promoter for bacteriophage T7 RNA polymerase
   3461..3477    -  protein_bind   lac operator: The lac repressor binds to the lac operator to inhibit transcription in E. coli. This inhibition can be relieved by adding lactose or isopropyl-β-D-thiogalactopyranoside (IPTG). lac repressor encoded by lacI
   3485..3515    -  promoter       lac promoter: promoter for the E. coli lac operon
   3530..3551    -  protein_bind   CAP binding site: CAP binding activates transcription in the presence of cAMP. E. coli catabolite activator protein
   3564..3656    -  CDS            lacI (fragment): lac repressor; lacI; The lac repressor binds to the lac operator to inhibit transcription in E. coli. This inhibition can be relieved by adding lactose or isopropyl-β-D-thiogalactopyranoside (IPTG).
   3839..4427    -  rep_origin     ori: high-copy-number ColE1/pMB1/pBR322/pUC origin of replication
   4598..5458    -  CDS            AmpR: β-lactamase; bla; confers resistance to ampicillin, carbenicillin, and related antibiotics
   5459..5563    -  promoter       AmpR promoter: bla
   5590..6018    +  rep_origin     f1 ori (sequence partly withheld): f1 bacteriophage origin of replication; arrow indicates direction of (+) strand synthesis
   6049..18      -  CDS            lacZα (fragment) (across the origin): LacZα fragment of β-galactosidase; lacZ fragment
