[The description below was written by a language model from this plasmid's Addgene catalogue record and pLannotate feature annotations shown in this document.]
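Description:
pCMV5-AMLn-CAGEn-NES (Npu) is a mammalian expression plasmid built on the pCMV5 backbone, about 6.2 kb in total with a 1.5 kb insert introduced by Gibson cloning. It is propagated in E. coli as a high-copy plasmid through a ColE1/pUC-type origin and selected with ampicillin via the β-lactamase gene. The backbone also carries an f1 phage origin, an SV40 enhancer/early promoter region, and remnants of lac regulatory and lacZα sequences that play no role in the payload. No mammalian selection marker is annotated, consistent with transient transfection use.

The expression cassette is driven by the human CMV immediate early enhancer and promoter and terminated by the human growth hormone polyadenylation signal. It encodes the N-terminal portion of human RUNX1/AML1 (residues 1–177 according to the depositor) fused at its C terminus to an engineered, "caged" NpuN split-intein fragment, followed by an FKBP* domain and a nuclear export signal derived from MKK1, with a C-terminal Myc tag. The feature table identifies the RUNX1 fragment and the FKBP domain as the F36V FKBP12 mutant (DmrB), plus a partial TEV protease site match between them. The intein, NES and Myc tag themselves are not annotated.

This construct is the N-terminal half of a proximity-triggered protein trans-splicing system. The caged intein is meant to stay inactive until it is brought close to a complementary C-intein partner, presumably supplied from a separate construct and recruited through the FKBP domain. Splicing then joins the two exteins to generate the leukemia-associated AML1-ETO fusion protein on demand. The NES presumably keeps the unspliced precursor out of the nucleus. This allows time-resolved study of the cellular response to the newly made fusion protein.
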