Addgene plasmid #241407: pCMV5-AMLn-CAGEn-NES (Npu)
Purpose: Proximity-triggered Protein Trans-Splicing to generate the splice product AML1-ETO, Extended Figure 3 in Nature Chemical Biology 20.10 (2024): 1353-1360.
Depositing lab: Thomas Muir. Depositing organization: Princeton University. Publication: Distinct phases of cellular signaling revealed by time-resolved protein synthesis. Lee G, Muir TW. Nat Chem Biol. 2024 Oct;20(10):1353-1360. doi: 10.1038/s41589-024-01677-3. Epub 2024 Jul 8. PubMed 38977789.
Backbone
  Vector backbone: pCMV5
  Backbone size w/o insert (bp): 4664
  Vector type: Mammalian Expression
Growth in bacteria
  Bacterial resistance: Ampicillin, 100 μg/mL
  Growth temperature: 37°C
  Growth strain: DH5alpha
  Copy number: High Copy
Gene/Insert
  Gene/Insert name: AMLn-CAGEn-NES (Npu)
  Species: H. sapiens (human), Synthetic
  Insert size (bp): 1521
  Entrez Gene: RUNX1 (a.k.a. AML1, AML1-EVI-1, AMLCR1, CBF2alpha, CBFA2, EVI-1, PEBP2aB, PEBP2alpha)
  Promoter: CMV
  Tag / fusion protein: Myc (C terminal on insert)
  Cloning method: Gibson Cloning
  Sequencing primers: 5′ CMV-F; 3′ hGH-PA-R
Terms and licenses: Academic/Nonprofit Terms; Industry Terms: Not Available to Industry
Depositor comments: Engineered NpuN intein (Caged NpuN) fused to the 3'-end of AML1 (1-177 aa). FKBP* domain and NES (MKK1) fused to the 3'-end of Caged NpuN.
How to cite: pCMV5-AMLn-CAGEn-NES (Npu) was a gift from Thomas Muir (Addgene plasmid # 241407 ; http://n2t.net/addgene:241407 ; RRID:Addgene_241407)
